Addgene plasmid #123047: pWS1806
Purpose: Melatonin GPCR
Depositing lab: Tom Ellis. Depositing organization: Imperial College London. Publication: Engineering a Model Cell for Rational Tuning of GPCR Signaling. Shaw WM, Yamauchi H, Mead J, Gowers GF, Bell DJ, Oling D, Larsson N, Wigglesworth M, Ladds G, Ellis T. Cell. 2019 Apr 18;177(3):782-796.e27. doi: 10.1016/j.cell.2019.02.023. Epub 2019 Apr 4. PubMed 30955892.
Backbone
  Vector backbone: pYTK001
  Vector type: Yeast Expression
Growth in bacteria
  Bacterial resistance: Chloramphenicol, 25 μg/mL
  Growth temperature: 37°C
  Growth strain: NEB Turbo Competent E. coli
  Copy number: High Copy
Gene/Insert
  Gene/Insert name: MTNR1A [3]
  Species: S. cerevisiae (budding yeast)
  Cloning method: Gateway Cloning
Terms and licenses: Academic/Nonprofit Terms; Industry Terms: Not Available to Industry
Depositor comments: Please visit https://www.biorxiv.org/content/10.1101/390559v1 for bioRxiv preprint.
How to cite: pWS1806 was a gift from Tom Ellis (Addgene plasmid # 123047 ; http://n2t.net/addgene:123047 ; RRID:Addgene_123047)
