[The description below was written by a language model from this plasmid's Addgene catalogue record and the feature table of its GenBank file.]
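Description:
pWS1806 is a small (2,715 bp) part plasmid built on pYTK001, the entry vector of the yeast modular cloning toolkit, and it carries the coding sequence for the melatonin receptor MTNR1A, a G protein-coupled receptor. The "[3]" in the insert name most likely marks it as a type 3 (coding sequence) part in that toolkit's numbering, although the record does not spell this out. The catalogue classes the plasmid as a yeast expression vector. However, the annotated features show only bacterial maintenance elements: a high-copy ColE1/pUC-type origin of replication, a chloramphenicol acetyltransferase gene (CmR) for selection in E. coli, and a minimal phage lambda t0 transcription terminator. No yeast origin, centromere, auxotrophic marker, promoter or terminator is annotated. As deposited, the plasmid therefore appears to be a storage and assembly vector rather than a self-sufficient expression construct.

The receptor insert is not annotated in the feature table. It presumably lies in the roughly 1 kb unannotated region upstream of the lambda t0 terminator, a length compatible with a GPCR open reading frame. Two catalogue entries should be read with caution. The species is given as S. cerevisiae, which may reflect the intended host or codon optimisation rather than the origin of a melatonin receptor gene. The cloning method is given as Gateway, but no att recombination sites are annotated, and the pYTK001 backbone is normally used for Golden Gate assembly.

The part would typically be combined with separate promoter, terminator and yeast backbone parts to express the receptor in engineered yeast. This fits the associated work on building a model cell for rational tuning of GPCR signalling, where heterologous receptors are coupled to the yeast signalling pathway to sense ligands such as melatonin.
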