LOCUS       Exported 2715 bp ds-DNA circular SYN 12-MAY-2021
DEFINITION  Melatonin GPCR.
ACCESSION   .
VERSION     .
KEYWORDS    pWS1806
SOURCE      synthetic DNA construct
  ORGANISM  synthetic DNA construct
REFERENCE   1 (bases 1 to 2715)
  AUTHORS   Shaw WM, Yamauchi H, Mead J, Gowers GF, Bell DJ, Oling D, Larsson N,
            Wigglesworth M, Ladds G, Ellis T
  TITLE     Engineering a Model Cell for Rational Tuning of GPCR Signaling.
  JOURNAL   Cell. 2019 Apr 18;177(3):782-796.e27. doi:
            10.1016/j.cell.2019.02.023. Epub 2019 Apr 4.
  PUBMED    30955892
REFERENCE   2 (bases 1 to 2715)
  AUTHORS   .
  TITLE     Direct Submission
  JOURNAL   Exported May 12, 2021 from SnapGene Server 1.1.58
            http://www.snapgene.com
FEATURES             Location/Qualifiers
     source          1..2715
                     /organism="synthetic DNA construct"
                     /mol_type="other DNA"
     terminator      1082..1116
                     /label=lambda t0 terminator
                     /note="minimal transcription terminator from phage lambda
                     (Scholtissek and Grosse, 1987)"
     CDS             complement(1187..1846)
                     /codon_start=1
                     /gene="cat"
                     /product="chloramphenicol acetyltransferase"
                     /label=CmR
                     /note="confers resistance to chloramphenicol"
                     /translation="MEKKITGYTTVDISQWHRKEHFEAFQSVAQCTYNQTVQLDITAFL
                     KTVKKNKHKFYPAFIHILARLMNAHPEFRMAMKDGELVIWDSVHPCYTVFHEQTETFSS
                     LWSEYHDDFRQFLHIYSQDVACYGENLAYFPKGFIENMFFVSANPWVSFTSFDLNVANM
                     DNFFAPVFTMGKYYTQGDKVLMPLAIQVHHAVCDGFHVGRMLNELQQYCDEWQGGA"
     primer_bind     1761..1780
                     /label=CAT-R
                     /note="Chloramphenicol resistance gene, reverse primer"
     rep_origin      2028..2616
                     /direction=RIGHT
                     /label=ori
                     /note="high-copy-number ColE1/pMB1/pBR322/pUC origin of
                     replication"
     primer_bind     2517..2536
                     /label=pBR322ori-F
                     /note="pBR322 origin, forward primer"
ORIGIN
        1 agtcggtctc atatgcaagg taatggttct gctttgccaa atgcttctca accagttttg
       61 agaggtgatg gtgctagacc ttcttggttg gcttctgctt tagcttgtgt tttgattttc
      121 accatcgttg tcgatatctt gggtaacttg ttggttatct tgtccgtcta ccgtaacaag
      181 aaattgagaa acgctggtaa catcttcgtt gtttctttgg ctgttgctga tttggttgtt
      241 gctatctatc catatccact ggtcttgatg tccattttta acaacggttg gaacttgggt
      301 tacttgcatt gtcaagtttc tggtttcttg atgggtttgt ccgttattgg ttccattttc
      361 aacattaccg gtatcgccat taacaggtac tgttacattt gccactcact gaagtacgac
      421 aagttgtact cttctaagaa ctccttgtgc tacgttttgt tgatctggtt gttaactttg
      481 gctgctgttt tgcctaattt gagagctggt acattgcaat acgatccaag aatctactct
      541 tgtaccttcg ctcaatctgt ttcttctgct tacactattg ccgttgtcgt tttccatttt
      601 ttggtcccaa tgattatcgt catcttctgc tacttgagaa tctggatttt ggtcttgcaa
      661 gtcagacaaa gagttaagcc agatagaaag ccaaaattga agccacaaga cttcagaaac
      721 ttcgttacca tgtttgtggt tttcgttttg ttcgctattt gttgggctcc attgaacttt
      781 attggtttgg cagttgcttc tgatccagct tctatggttc caagaattcc agaatggttg
      841 ttcgttgctt cttactacat ggcttacttc aactcttgtt tgaacgccat tatctacggc
      901 ttgttgaatc agaactttag gaaagagtac aggcgtatca tcgtttcttt gtgtactgct
      961 agagttttct tcgtcgattc ctctaatgat gttgccgata gagttaagtg gaaaccatct
     1021 ccattgatga ccaacaacaa tgttgtcaag gttgactccg ttggatcctg agaccagacc
     1081 aataaaaaac gcccggcggc aaccgagcgt tctgaacaaa tccagatgga gttctgaggt
     1141 cattactgga tctatcaaca ggagtccaag cgagctcgat atcaaattac gccccgccct
     1201 gccactcatc gcagtactgt tgtaattcat taagcattct gccgacatgg aagccatcac
     1261 aaacggcatg atgaacctga atcgccagcg gcatcagcac cttgtcgcct tgcgtataat
     1321 atttgcccat ggtgaaaacg ggggcgaaga agttgtccat attggccacg tttaaatcaa
     1381 aactggtgaa actcacccag ggattggctg aaacgaaaaa catattctca ataaaccctt
     1441 tagggaaata ggccaggttt tcaccgtaac acgccacatc ttgcgaatat atgtgtagaa
     1501 actgccggaa atcgtcgtgg tattcactcc agagcgatga aaacgtttca gtttgctcat
     1561 ggaaaacggt gtaacaaggg tgaacactat cccatatcac cagctcaccg tctttcattg
     1621 ccatacgaaa ttccggatga gcattcatca ggcgggcaag aatgtgaata aaggccggat
     1681 aaaacttgtg cttatttttc tttacggtct ttaaaaaggc cgtaatatcc agctgaacgg
     1741 tctggttata ggtacattga gcaactgact gaaatgcctc aaaatgttct ttacgatgcc
     1801 attgggatat atcaacggtg gtatatccag tgattttttt ctccatttta gcttccttag
     1861 ctcctgaaaa tctcgataac tcaaaaaata cgcccggtag tgatcttatt tcattatggt
     1921 gaaagttgga acctcttacg tgcccgatca atcatgacca aaatccctta acgtgagttt
     1981 tcgttccact gagcgtcaga ccccgtagaa aagatcaaag gatcttcttg agatcctttt
     2041 tttctgcgcg taatctgctg cttgcaaaca aaaaaaccac cgctaccagc ggtggtttgt
     2101 ttgccggatc aagagctacc aactcttttt ccgaaggtaa ctggcttcag cagagcgcag
     2161 ataccaaata ctgttcttct agtgtagccg tagttaggcc accacttcaa gaactctgta
     2221 gcaccgccta catacctcgc tctgctaatc ctgttaccag tggctgctgc cagtggcgat
     2281 aagtcgtgtc ttaccgggtt ggactcaaga cgatagttac cggataaggc gcagcggtcg
     2341 ggctgaacgg ggggttcgtg cacacagccc agcttggagc gaacgaccta caccgaactg
     2401 agatacctac agcgtgagct atgagaaagc gccacgcttc ccgaagggag aaaggcggac
     2461 aggtatccgg taagcggcag ggtcggaaca ggagagcgca cgagggagct tccaggggga
     2521 aacgcctggt atctttatag tcctgtcggg tttcgccacc tctgacttga gcgtcgattt
     2581 ttgtgatgct cgtcaggggg gcggagccta tggaaaaacg ccagcaacgc ggccttttta
     2641 cggttcctgg ccttttgctg gccttttgct cacatgttct ttcctgcgtt atcccctgat
     2701 tctgtggata accgt
//
